Addgene plasmid #178755: pEh_Cas5
Purpose: Expression of E. haloalkaliphila type I-E cas5
Depositing lab: Chase Beisel. Depositing organization: Helmholtz-Zentrum fuer Infektionsforschung (HZI). Publication: Rapid cell-free characterization of multi-subunit CRISPR effectors and transposons. Wimmer F, Mougiakos I, Englert F, Beisel CL. Mol Cell. 2022 Feb 16. pii: S1097-2765(22)00102-2. doi: 10.1016/j.molcel.2022.01.026. PubMed 35216669.
Backbone
  Vector backbone: pET28b
  Vector type: Bacterial Expression
Growth in bacteria
  Bacterial resistance: Kanamycin, 50 μg/mL
  Growth temperature: 37°C
  Growth strain: DH5alpha
  Copy number: Low Copy
Gene/Insert
  Gene/Insert name: E. haloalkaliphila type I-E cas5
  Species: E. haloalkaliphila
  Cloning method: Restriction Enzyme; 5′ cloning site Unknown (unknown if destroyed); 3′ cloning site Unknown (unknown if destroyed)
Resource information
  A portion of this plasmid was derived from a plasmid made by: U.S. Department of Energy Joint Genome Institute
Terms and licenses: Academic/Nonprofit Terms; Industry Terms: Not Available to Industry
Depositor comments: If used in a publication, please acknowledge that the plasmid pEcCas5 was generated by U.S. Department of Energy Joint Genome Institute, a DOE Office of Science User Facility. The associated work was supported by the Office of Science of the U.S. Department of Energy under Contract No. DE-AC02-05CH11231.
How to cite: pEh_Cas5 was a gift from Chase Beisel (Addgene plasmid # 178755 ; http://n2t.net/addgene:178755 ; RRID:Addgene_178755)
