[The description below was written by a language model from this plasmid's Addgene catalogue record and pLannotate feature annotations shown in this document.]
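Description:
pEh_Cas5 is a bacterial expression plasmid built on the pET28b backbone that carries the cas5 gene from the type I-E CRISPR-Cas system of E. haloalkaliphila. It is propagated in E. coli under kanamycin selection, conferred by an aph(3')-Ia aminoglycoside phosphotransferase gene. Replication relies on a ColE1/pBR322-type origin accompanied by the bom region and the rop gene. Rop holds copy number down, consistent with the low-copy designation in the record. An f1 phage origin is also present, along with short remnants of the tetracycline resistance gene and a bla promoter fragment, which are leftover backbone sequence rather than functional markers.

Expression is arranged in the usual pET fashion. A T7 promoter is immediately followed by a lac operator, and the plasmid encodes its own lacI repressor, so transcription requires T7 RNA polymerase and can be held off by LacI until relieved with IPTG or lactose. A T7 terminator closes the unit. The automated feature table does not annotate the cas5 coding sequence itself. However, an unannotated stretch of roughly 800 nt between the lac operator and the downstream elements is where the insert presumably sits. A short His-tag fragment lies just after this region, but the record does not state whether it is fused in frame to Cas5, and the cloning sites are listed as unknown.

The plasmid supplies a single Cascade subunit, and the associated publication concerns rapid cell-free characterization of multi-subunit CRISPR effectors and transposons. This suggests it is meant to be combined with companion plasmids encoding the other type I-E components. Part of the construct derives from material generated by a genome institute synthesis facility.
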