Features (pLannotate 1.2.2; 17 found; start..end, strand, type, name):
     12..440     +  rep_origin     f1 ori (sequence partly withheld): f1 bacteriophage origin of replication; arrow indicates direction of (+) strand synthesis
    493..550     +  promoter       AmpR promoter (fragment): bla
    559..1374    -  CDS            KanR: aminoglycoside phosphotransferase; aph(3')-Ia; confers resistance to kanamycin in bacteria or G418 (Geneticin®) in eukaryotes
   1496..2084    +  rep_origin     ori: high-copy-number ColE1/pMB1/pBR322/pUC origin of replication
   2270..2409    -  misc_feature   bom: basis of mobility region from pBR322
   2511..2702    -  CDS            rop: Rop protein, which maintains plasmids at low copy number; rop
   2719..3099    +  CDS            YPB1_ECOLX: Protein predicted: Swiss-Prot protein existence level 4. From Escherichia coli.
   3171..3462    -  CDS            TcR (fragment): tetracycline efflux protein; tet; confers resistance to tetracycline
   3477..3498    -  protein_bind   CAP binding site: CAP binding activates transcription in the presence of cAMP. E. coli catabolite activator protein
   3511..4593    -  CDS            lacI: lac repressor; lacI; The lac repressor binds to the lac operator to inhibit transcription in E. coli. This inhibition can be relieved by adding lactose or isopropyl-β-D-thiogalactopyranoside (IPTG).
   4594..4671    -  promoter       lacI promoter: lacI
   4679..4958    -  CDS            TcR (fragment): tetracycline efflux protein; tet; confers resistance to tetracycline
   4980..4998    +  promoter       T7 promoter: promoter for bacteriophage T7 RNA polymerase
   4999..5023    +  protein_bind   lac operator: The lac repressor binds to the lac operator to inhibit transcription in E. coli. This inhibition can be relieved by adding lactose or isopropyl-β-D-thiogalactopyranoside (IPTG). lac repressor encoded by lacI
   5840..5857    +  CDS            9xHis (fragment): 9xHis affinity tag
   5867..5916    +  CDS            SET1 (fragment): solubility-enhancement tag derived from T7 phage gene 10B
   5924..5971    +  terminator     T7 terminator: transcription terminator for bacteriophage T7 RNA polymerase
>Addgene plasmid #178755 | pEh_Cas5 | addgene full sequence | sequence record 355155 | Addgene NGS Result
TGGCGAATGGG
[124 nt withheld, positions 12-135]
C
[91 nt withheld, positions 137-227]
A
[49 nt withheld, positions 229-277]
CCTTTGACGTTGGAGTCCACGTTCTTT
[37 nt withheld, positions 305-341]
ACCCTATCTCGGTCTATTCTTTTGATTTATAAGGGATTTTGCCGATTTCGGCCTATTGGTTAAAAAATGA
GCTGATTTAACAAAAATTTAACGCGAATTTTAACAAAATATTAACGCTTACAATTTAGGTGGCACTTTTC
GGGGAAATGTGCGCGGAACCCCTATTTGTTTATTTTTCTAAATACATTCAAATATGTATCCGCTCATGAA
TTAATTCTTAGAAAAACTCATCGAGCATCAAATGAAACTGCAATTTATTCATATCAGGATTATCAATACC
ATATTTTTGAAAAAGCCGTTTCTGTAATGAAGGAGAAAACTCACCGAGGCAGTTCCATAGGATGGCAAGA
TCCTGGTATCGGTCTGCGATTCCGACTCGTCCAACATCAATACAACCTATTAATTTCCCCTCGTCAAAAA
TAAGGTTATCAAGTGAGAAATCACCATGAGTGACGACTGAATCCGGTGAGAATGGCAAAAGTTTATGCAT
TTCTTTCCAGACTTGTTCAACAGGCCAGCCATTACGCTCGTCATCAAAATCACTCGCATCAACCAAACCG
TTATTCATTCGTGATTGCGCCTGAGCGAGACGAAATACGCGATCGCTGTTAAAAGGACAATTACAAACAG
GAATCGAATGCAACCGGCGCAGGAACACTGCCAGCGCATCAACAATATTTTCACCTGAATCAGGATATTC
TTCTAATACCTGGAATGCTGTTTTCCCGGGGATCGCAGTGGTGAGTAACCATGCATCATCAGGAGTACGG
ATAAAATGCTTGATGGTCGGAAGAGGCATAAATTCCGTCAGCCAGTTTAGTCTGACCATCTCATCTGTAA
CATCATTGGCAACGCTACCTTTGCCATGTTTCAGAAACAACTCTGGCGCATCGGGCTTCCCATACAATCG
ATAGATTGTCGCACCTGATTGCCCGACATTATCGCGAGCCCATTTATACCCATATAAATCAGCATCCATG
TTGGAATTTAATCGCGGCCTAGAGCAAGACGTTTCCCGTTGAATATGGCTCATAACACCCCTTGTATTAC
TGTTTATGTAAGCAGACAGTTTTATTGTTCATGACCAAAATCCCTTAACGTGAGTTTTCGTTCCACTGAG
CGTCAGACCCCGTAGAAAAGATCAAAGGATCTTCTTGAGATCCTTTTTTTCTGCGCGTAATCTGCTGCTT
GCAAACAAAAAAACCACCGCTACCAGCGGTGGTTTGTTTGCCGGATCAAGAGCTACCAACTCTTTTTCCG
AAGGTAACTGGCTTCAGCAGAGCGCAGATACCAAATACTGTCCTTCTAGTGTAGCCGTAGTTAGGCCACC
ACTTCAAGAACTCTGTAGCACCGCCTACATACCTCGCTCTGCTAATCCTGTTACCAGTGGCTGCTGCCAG
TGGCGATAAGTCGTGTCTTACCGGGTTGGACTCAAGACGATAGTTACCGGATAAGGCGCAGCGGTCGGGC
TGAACGGGGGGTTCGTGCACACAGCCCAGCTTGGAGCGAACGACCTACACCGAACTGAGATACCTACAGC
GTGAGCTATGAGAAAGCGCCACGCTTCCCGAAGGGAGAAAGGCGGACAGGTATCCGGTAAGCGGCAGGGT
CGGAACAGGAGAGCGCACGAGGGAGCTTCCAGGGGGAAACGCCTGGTATCTTTATAGTCCTGTCGGGTTT
CGCCACCTCTGACTTGAGCGTCGATTTTTGTGATGCTCGTCAGGGGGGCGGAGCCTATGGAAAAACGCCA
GCAACGCGGCCTTTTTACGGTTCCTGGCCTTTTGCTGGCCTTTTGCTCACATGTTCTTTCCTGCGTTATC
CCCTGATTCTGTGGATAACCGTATTACCGCCTTTGAGTGAGCTGATACCGCTCGCCGCAGCCGAACGACC
GAGCGCAGCGAGTCAGTGAGCGAGGAAGCGGAAGAGCGCCTGATGCGGTATTTTCTCCTTACGCATCTGT
GCGGTATTTCACACCGCAATGGTGCACTCTCAGTACAATCTGCTCTGATGCCGCATAGTTAAGCCAGTAT
ACACTCCGCTATCGCTACGTGACTGGGTCATGGCTGCGCCCCGACACCCGCCAACACCCGCTGACGCGCC
CTGACGGGCTTGTCTGCTCCCGGCATCCGCTTACAGACAAGCTGTGACCGTCTCCGGGAGCTGCATGTGT
CAGAGGTTTTCACCGTCATCACCGAAACGCGCGAGGCAGCTGCGGTAAAGCTCATCAGCGTGGTCGTGAA
GCGATTCACAGATGTCTGCCTGTTCATCCGCGTCCAGCTCGTTGAGTTTCTCCAGAAGCGTTAATGTCTG
GCTTCTGATAAAGCGGGCCATGTTAAGGGCGGTTTTTTCCTGTTTGGTCACTGATGCCTCCGTGTAAGGG
GGATTTCTGTTCATGGGGGTAATGATACCGATGAAACGAGAGAGGATGCTCACGATACGGGTTACTGATG
ATGAACATGCCCGGTTACTGGAACGTTGTGAGGGTAAACAACTGGCGGTATGGATGCGGCGGGACCAGAG
AAAAATCACTCAGGGTCAATGCCAGCGCTTCGTTAATACAGATGTAGGTGTTCCACAGGGTAGCCAGCAG
CATCCTGCGATGCAGATCCGGAACATAATGGTGCAGGGCGCTGACTTCCGCGTTTCCAGACTTTACGAAA
CACGGAAACCGAAGACCATTCATGTTGTTGCTCAGGTCGCAGACGTTTTGCAGCAGCAGTCGCTTCACGT
TCGCTCGCGTATCGGTGATTCATTCTGCTAACCAGTAAGGCAACCCCGCCAGCCTAGCCGGGTCCTCAAC
GACAGGAGCACGATCATGCGCACCCGTGGGGCCGCCATGCCGGCGATAATGGCCTGCTTCTCGCCGAAAC
GTTTGGTGGCGGGACCAGTGACGAAGGCTTGAGCGAGGGCGTGCAAGATTCCGAATACCGCAAGCGACAG
GCCGATCATCGTCGCGCTCCAGCGAAAGCGGTCCTCGCCGAAAATGACCCAGAGCGCTGCCGGCACCTGT
CCTACGAGTTGCATGATAAAGAAGACAGTCATAAGTGCGGCGACGATAGTCATGCCCCGCGCCCACCGGA
AGGAGCTGACTGGGTTGAAGGCTCTCAAGGGCATCGGTCGAGATCCCGGTGCCTAATGAGTGAGCTAACT
TACATTAATTGCGTTGCGCTCACTGCCCGCTTTCCAGTCGGGAAACCTGTCGTGCCAGCTGCATTAATGA
ATCGGCCAACGCGCGGGGAGAGGCGGTTTGCGTATTGGGCGCCAGGGTGGTTTTTCTTTTCACCAGTGAG
ACGGGCAACAGCTGATTGCCCTTCACCGCCTGGCCCTGAGAGAGTTGCAGCAAGCGGTCCACGCTGGTTT
GCCCCAGCAGGCGAAAATCCTGTTTGATGGTGGTTAACGGCGGGATATAACATGAGCTGTCTTCGGTATC
GTCGTATCCCACTACCGAGATATCCGCACCAACGCGCAGCCCGGACTCGGTAATGGCGCGCATTGCGCCC
AGCGCCATCTGATCGTTGGCAACCAGCATCGCAGTGGGAACGATGCCCTCATTCAGCATTTGCATGGTTT
GTTGAAAACCGGACATGGCACTCCAGTCGCCTTCCCGTTCCGCTATCGGCTGAATTTGATTGCGAGTGAG
ATATTTATGCCAGCCAGCCAGACGCAGACGCGCCGAGACAGAACTTAATGGGCCCGCTAACAGCGCGATT
TGCTGGTGACCCAATGCGACCAGATGCTCCACGCCCAGTCGCGTACCGTCTTCATGGGAGAAAATAATAC
TGTTGATGGGTGTCTGGTCAGAGACATCAAGAAATAACGCCGGAACATTAGTGCAGGCAGCTTCCACAGC
AATGGCATCCTGGTCATCCAGCGGATAGTTAATGATCAGCCCACTGACGCGTTGCGCGAGAAGATTGTGC
ACCGCCGCTTTACAGGCTTCGACGCCGCTTCGTTCTACCATCGACACCACCACGCTGGCACCCAGTTGAT
CGGCGCGAGATTTAATCGCCGCGACAATTTGCGACGGCGCGTGCAGGGCCAGACTGGAGGTGGCAACGCC
AATCAGCAACGACTGTTTGCCCGCCAGTTGTTGTGCCACGCGGTTGGGAATGTAATTCAGCTCCGCCATC
GCCGCTTCCACTTTTTCCCGCGTTTTCGCAGAAACGTGGCTGGCCTGGTTCACCACGCGGGAAACGGTCT
GATAAGAGACACCGGCATACTCTGCGACATCGTATAACGTTACTGGTTTCACATTCACCACCCTGAATTG
ACTCTCTTCCGGGCGCTATCATGCCATACCGCGAAAGGTTTTGCGCCATTCGATGGTGTCCGGGATCTCG
ACGCTCTCCCTTATGCGACTCCTGCATTAGGAAGCAGCCCAGTAGTAGGTTGAGGCCGTTGAGCACCGCC
GCCGCAAGGAATGGTGCATGCAAGGAGATGGCGCCCAACAGTCCCCCGGCCACGGGGCCTGCCACCATAC
CCACGCCGAAACAAGCGCTCATGAGCCCGAAGTGGCGAGCCCGATCTTCCCCATCGGTGATGTCGGCGAT
ATAGGCGCCAGCAACCGCACCTGTGGCGCCGGTGATGCCGGCCACGATGCGTCCGGCGTAGAGGATCGAG
ATCTCGATCCCGCGAAATTAATACGACTCACTATAGGGGAATTGTGAGCGGATAACAATTCCCTCTAGAA
TCCTTTGATTTGGAAACCCACTTAATAGCCCCGGAGGAGGTCAATTATGACAGAGTATTTAGTGTTTCGC
CTGTACGCTCCATTAGCTTCCTGGGGGGAAGCAGCGGTGGGGGAAAGTCGCCCTACCGCGACCTATCCGG
GTCGTTCGGCAATCATCGGACTGCTCGGCGCTGCCCTCGGGGTTCGGCGGGATGATGATGAGGGCCAGCG
CCAGCTGCGCGATTCTTTGGCAATAGCCATTAAACAACGTAGTCCGGGATCGCTGATGCGTGATTATCAC
ACTGTACAGGTCCCAGCAAGTCAGGCAAAAGTTACCTATCGAACCAGACGGGACGAGCTGTCAGCCCCCC
GTCGCGTAATCAATACAATCCTGAGTTCCCGCGATTATCGGTGCGATGGACTTTGGACTGTAGCGGTGTG
GCTCACACCGCAAGCTGAACTGACCTTAGAGCAGCTGGAACAGGCTCTAAAAGCCCCGCATTTCCCCCTG
TACCTGGGACGAAAATCATGCCCACCTGCAGCGCCACTGGCACCTAGAAGAGAAGTGTCAGCTTTACTGC
GGGACGTACTGGACTCTGGTTTCCCACCGTTATGCGGCAAAGATGAAGGTGATGAATCTAGAGCATTGCG
TCTTCCTGAGTCAGCCCTGTACGCATGGGAAGGTGCAACGGATGCTCTTGATGGAAATGGCCAGGGAGTG
GAGAGCAGCGAAGTTTGGGACATGCCGCTGAATAGACGTCGATGGCAGTTTGGACCACGCGTTGAATACC
GTCGTGTAGTGCGTGCCCGAGAGGAACGCTAACTCGAGCACCACCACCACCACCACTGAGATCCGGCTGC
TAACAAAGCCCGAAAGGAAGCTGAGTTGGCTGCTGCCACCGCTGAGCAATAACTAGCATAACCCCTTGGG
GCCTCTAAACGGGTCTTGAGGGGTTTTTTGCTGAAAGGAGGAACTATATCCGGAT
